>Addgene plasmid #228868 | pCMV-PE7-SB2 | addgene full sequence | sequence record 456310 | Addgene NGS Result
GACATTGATTATTGACTAGTTATTAATAGTAATCAATTACGGGGTCATTAGTTCATAGCCCATATATGGA
GTTCCGCGTTACATAACTTACGGTAAATGGCCCGCCTGGCTGACCGCCCAACGACCCCCGCCCATTGACG
TCAATAATGACGTATGTTCCCATAGTAACGCCAATAGGGACTTTCCATTGACGTCAATGGGTGGAGTATT
TACGGTAAACTGCCCACTTGGCAGTACATCAAGTGTATCATATGCCAAGTACGCCCCCTATTGACGTCAA
TGACGGTAAATGGCCCGCCTGGCATTATGCCCAGTACATGACCTTATGGGACTTTCCTACTTGGCAGTAC
ATCTACGTATTAGTCATCGCTATTACCATGGTGATGCGGTTTTGGCAGTACATCAATGGGCGTGGATAGC
GGTTTGACTCACGGGGATTTCCAAGTCTCCACCCCATTGACGTCAATGGGAGTTTGTTTTGGCACCAAAA
TCAACGGGACTTTCCAAAATGTCGTAACAACTCCGCCCCATTGACGCAAATGGGCGGTAGGCGTGTACGG
TGGGAGGTCTATATAAGCAGAGCTGGTTTAGTGAACCGTCAGATCCGCTAGAGATCCGCGGCCGCTAATA
CGACTCACTATAGGGAGAGCCGCCACCATGAAACGGACAGCCGACGGAAGCGAGTTCGAGTCACCAAAGA
AGAAGCGGAAAGTCGACAAGAAGTACAGCATCGGCCTGGACATCGGCACCAACTCTGTGGGCTGGGCCGT
GATCACCGACGAGTACAAGGTGCCCAGCAAGAAATTCAAGGTGCTGGGCAACACCGACCGGCACAGCATC
AAGAAGAACCTGATCGGAGCCCTGCTGTTCGACAGCGGCGAAACAGCCGAGGCCACCCGGCTGAAGAGAA
CCGCCAGAAGAAGATACACCAGACGGAAGAACCGGATCTGCTATCTGCAAGAGATCTTCAGCAACGAGAT
GGCCAAGGTGGACGACAGCTTCTTCCACAGACTGGAAGAGTCCTTCCTGGTGGAAGAGGATAAGAAGCAC
GAGCGGCACCCCATCTTCGGCAACATCGTGGACGAGGTGGCCTACCACGAGAAGTACCCCACCATCTACC
ACCTGAGAAAGAAACTGGTGGACAGCACCGACAAGGCCGACCTGCGGCTGATCTATCTGGCCCTGGCCCA
CATGATCAAGTTCCGGGGCCACTTCCTGATCGAGGGCGACCTGAACCCCGACAACAGCGACGTGGACAAG
CTGTTCATCCAGCTGGTGCAGACCTACAACCAGCTGTTCGAGGAAAACCCCATCAACGCCAGCGGCGTGG
ACGCCAAGGCCATCCTGTCTGCCAGACTGAGCAAGAGCAGAAAGCTGGAAAATCTGATCGCCCAGCTGCC
CGGCGAGAAGAAGAATGGCCTGTTCGGAAACCTGATTGCCCTGAGCCTGGGCCTGACCCCCAACTTCAAG
AGCAACTTCGACCTGGCCGAGGATGCCAAACTGCAGCTGAGCAAGGACACCTACGACGACGACCTGGACA
ACCTGCTGGCCCAGATCGGCGACCAGTACGCCGACCTGTTTCTGGCCGCCAAGAACCTGTCCGACGCCAT
CCTGCTGAGCGACATCCTGAGAGTGAACACCGAGATCACCAAGGCCCCCCTGAGCGCCTCTATGATCAAG
AGATACGACGAGCACCACCAGGACCTGACCCTGCTGAAAGCTCTCGTGCGGCAGCAGCTGCCTGAGAAGT
ACAAAGAGATTTTCTTCGACCAGAGCAAGAACGGCTACGCCGGCTACATTGACGGCGGAGCCAGCCAGGA
AGAGTTCTACAAGTTCATCAAGCCCATCCTGGAAAAGATGGACGGCACCGAGGAACTGCTCGTGAAGCTG
AAGAGAGAGGACCTGCTGCGGAAGCAGCGGACCTTCGACAACGGCAGCATCCCCCACCAGATCCACCTGG
GAGAGCTGCACGCCATTCTGCGGCGGCAGGAAGATTTTTACCCATTCCTGAAGGACAACCGGGAAAAGAT
CGAGAAGATCCTGACCTTCCGCATCCCCTACTACGTGGGCCCTCTGGCCAGGGGAAACAGCAGATTCGCC
TGGATGACCAGAAAGAGCGAGGAAACCATCACCCCCTGGAACTTCGAGGAAGTGGTGGACAAGGGCGCTT
CCGCCCAGAGCTTCATCGAGCGGATGACCAACTTCGATAAGAACCTGCCCAACGAGAAGGTGCTGCCCAA
GCACAGCCTGCTGTACGAGTACTTCACCGTGTATAACGAGCTGACCAAAGTGAAATACGTGACCGAGGGA
ATGAGAAAGCCCGCCTTCCTGAGCGGCGAGCAGAAAAAGGCCATCGTGGACCTGCTGTTCAAGACCAACC
GGAAAGTGACCGTGAAGCAGCTGAAAGAGGACTACTTCAAGAAAATCGAGTGCTTCGACTCCGTGGAAAT
CTCCGGCGTGGAAGATCGGTTCAACGCCTCCCTGGGCACATACCACGATCTGCTGAAAATTATCAAGGAC
AAGGACTTCCTGGACAATGAGGAAAACGAGGACATTCTGGAAGATATCGTGCTGACCCTGACACTGTTTG
AGGACAGAGAGATGATCGAGGAACGGCTGAAAACCTATGCCCACCTGTTCGACGACAAAGTGATGAAGCA
GCTGAAGCGGCGGAGATACACCGGCTGGGGCAGGCTGAGCCGGAAGCTGATCAACGGCATCCGGGACAAG
CAGTCCGGCAAGACAATCCTGGATTTCCTGAAGTCCGACGGCTTCGCCAACAGAAACTTCATGCAGCTGA
TCCACGACGACAGCCTGACCTTTAAAGAGGACATCCAGAAAGCCCAGGTGTCCGGCCAGGGCGATAGCCT
GCACGAGCACATTGCCAATCTGGCCGGCAGCCCCGCCATTAAGAAGGGCATCCTGCAGACAGTGAAGGTG
GTGGACGAGCTCGTGAAAGTGATGGGCCGGCACAAGCCCGAGAACATCGTGATCGAAATGGCCAGAGAGA
ACCAGACCACCCAGAAGGGACAGAAGAACAGCCGCGAGAGAATGAAGCGGATCGAAGAGGGCATCAAAGA
GCTGGGCAGCCAGATCCTGAAAGAACACCCCGTGGAAAACACCCAGCTGCAGAACGAGAAGCTGTACCTG
TACTACCTGCAGAATGGGCGGGATATGTACGTGGACCAGGAACTGGACATCAACCGGCTGTCCGACTACG
ATGTGGACGCTATCGTGCCTCAGAGCTTTCTGAAGGACGACTCCATCGACAACAAGGTGCTGACCAGAAG
CGACAAGAACCGGGGCAAGAGCGACAACGTGCCCTCCGAAGAGGTCGTGAAGAAGATGAAGAACTACTGG
CGGCAGCTGCTGAACGCCAAGCTGATTACCCAGAGAAAGTTCGACAATCTGACCAAGGCCGAGAGAGGCG
GCCTGAGCGAACTGGATAAGGCCGGCTTCATCAAGAGACAGCTGGTGGAAACCCGGCAGATCACAAAGCA
CGTGGCACAGATCCTGGACTCCCGGATGAACACTAAGTACGACGAGAATGACAAGCTGATCCGGGAAGTG
AAAGTGATCACCCTGAAGTCCAAGCTGGTGTCCGATTTCCGGAAGGATTTCCAGTTTTACAAAGTGCGCG
AGATCAACAACTACCACCACGCCCACGACGCCTACCTGAACGCCGTCGTGGGAACCGCCCTGATCAAAAA
GTACCCTAAGCTGGAAAGCGAGTTCGTGTACGGCGACTACAAGGTGTACGACGTGCGGAAGATGATCGCC
AAGAGCGAGCAGGAAATCGGCAAGGCTACCGCCAAGTACTTCTTCTACAGCAACATCATGAACTTTTTCA
AGACCGAGATTACCCTGGCCAACGGCGAGATCCGGAAGCGGCCTCTGATCGAGACAAACGGCGAAACCGG
GGAGATCGTGTGGGATAAGGGCCGGGATTTTGCCACCGTGCGGAAAGTGCTGAGCATGCCCCAAGTGAAT
ATCGTGAAAAAGACCGAGGTGCAGACAGGCGGCTTCAGCAAAGAGTCTATCCTGCCCAAGAGGAACAGCG
ATAAGCTGATCGCCAGAAAGAAGGACTGGGACCCTAAGAAGTACGGCGGCTTCGACAGCCCCACCGTGGC
CTATTCTGTGCTGGTGGTGGCCAAAGTGGAAAAGGGCAAGTCCAAGAAACTGAAGAGTGTGAAAGAGCTG
CTGGGGATCACCATCATGGAAAGAAGCAGCTTCGAGAAGAATCCCATCGACTTTCTGGAAGCCAAGGGCT
ACAAAGAAGTGAAAAAGGACCTGATCATCAAGCTGCCTAAGTACTCCCTGTTCGAGCTGGAAAACGGCCG
GAAGAGAATGCTGGCCTCTGCCGGCGAACTGCAGAAGGGAAACGAACTGGCCCTGCCCTCCAAATATGTG
AACTTCCTGTACCTGGCCAGCCACTATGAGAAGCTGAAGGGCTCCCCCGAGGATAATGAGCAGAAACAGC
TGTTTGTGGAACAGCACAAGCACTACCTGGACGAGATCATCGAGCAGATCAGCGAGTTCTCCAAGAGAGT
GATCCTGGCCGACGCTAATCTGGACAAAGTGCTGTCCGCCTACAACAAGCACCGGGATAAGCCCATCAGA
GAGCAGGCCGAGAATATCATCCACCTGTTTACCCTGACCAATCTGGGAGCCCCTGCCGCCTTCAAGTACT
TTGACACCACCATCGACCGGAAGAGGTACACCAGCACCAAAGAGGTGCTGGACGCCACCCTGATCCACCA
GAGCATCACCGGCCTGTACGAGACACGGATCGACCTGTCTCAGCTGGGAGGTGACTCCGGCGGAAGCTCT
GGTGGCAGCAAGCGGACCGCCGACGGCTCTGAATTCGAGAGCCCTAAGAAGAAAAGAAAGGTGAGCGGAG
GCTCTAGCGGCGGAAGCACCCTGAACATTGAAGACGAGTATAGACTGCATGAAACAAGCAAGGAACCCGA
CGTGTCCCTGGGCTCCACCTGGCTGTCCGACTTTCCCCAGGCCTGGGCCGAGACAGGAGGAATGGGCCTG
GCCGTGCGGCAGGCACCCCTGATCATCCCTCTGAAGGCCACCTCTACACCCGTGAGCATCAAGCAGTACC
CTATGTCTCAGGAGGCCAGACTGGGCATCAAGCCTCACATCCAGAGGCTGCTGGACCAGGGCATCCTGGT
GCCATGCCAGAGCCCCTGGAACACACCACTGCTGCCCGTGAAGAAGCCAGGCACCAATGACTATAGACCC
GTGCAGGATCTGAGAGAGGTGAACAAGAGGGTGGAGGATATCCACCCCACCGTGCCCAACCCTTACAATC
TGCTGTCCGGCCTGCCCCCTTCTCACCAGTGGTATACAGTGCTGGACCTGAAGGATGCCTTCTTTTGTCT
GAGACTGCACCCTACCAGCCAGCCACTGTTCGCCTTTGAGTGGAGGGACCCTGAGATGGGCATCTCTGGC
CAGCTGACCTGGACACGCCTGCCTCAGGGCTTCAAGAATAGCCCAACACTGTTTAACGAGGCCCTGCACC
GCGACCTGGCAGATTTCCGGATCCAGCACCCAGATCTGATCCTGCTGCAGTACGTGGACGATCTGCTGCT
GGCCGCCACCAGCGAGCTGGATTGCCAGCAGGGAACACGCGCCCTGCTGCAGACCCTGGGAAACCTGGGA
TATAGGGCATCCGCCAAGAAGGCCCAGATCTGTCAGAAGCAGGTGAAGTACCTGGGCTATCTGCTGAAGG
AGGGCCAGAGATGGCTGACAGAGGCCAGGAAGGAGACAGTGATGGGCCAGCCAACACCCAAGACCCCAAG
ACAGCTGAGGGAGTTCCTGGGCAAAGCAGGATTTTGCAGGCTGTTCATCCCAGGATTCGCAGAGATGGCA
GCACCTCTGTACCCACTGACCAAGCCGGGCACCCTGTTTAATTGGGGCCCTGACCAGCAGAAGGCCTATC
AGGAGATCAAGCAGGCCCTGCTGACAGCACCAGCCCTGGGCCTGCCAGACCTGACCAAGCCTTTCGAGCT
GTTTGTGGATGAGAAGCAGGGCTACGCCAAGGGCGTGCTGACCCAGAAGCTGGGACCATGGAGACGGCCC
GTGGCCTATCTGTCCAAGAAGCTGGACCCAGTGGCAGCAGGATGGCCACCATGCCTGAGGATGGTGGCAG
CAATCGCCGTGCTGACAAAGGATGCCGGCAAGCTGACCATGGGACAGCCACTGGTCATCCTGGCACCACA
CGCAGTGGAGGCCCTGGTGAAGCAGCCTCCAGATCGCTGGCTGTCTAACGCCCGGATGACACACTACCAG
GCCCTGCTGCTGGACACCGATCGCGTGCAGTTTGGCCCTGTGGTGGCCCTGAATCCAGCCACCCTGCTGC
CTCTGCCAGAGGAGGGCCTGCAGCACAACTGTCTGGACATCCTGGCAGAGGCACACGGAACAAGGCCAGA
CCTGACCGATCAGCCCCTGCCTGACGCCGATCACACATGGTATACCGATGGAAGCTCCCTGCTGCAGGAG
GGCCAGAGGAAGGCAGGAGCAGCAGTGACCACAGAGACAGAAGTGATCTGGGCCAAGGCCCTGCCAGCAG
GCACATCCGCCCAGCGGGCCGAGCTGATCGCCCTGACCCAGGCCCTGAAGATGGCCGAGGGCAAGAAGCT
GAACGTGTACACAGACTCCAGATATGCCTTCGCCACCGCACACATCCACGGAGAGATCTACAGGCGCCGG
GGCTGGCTGACCTCTGAGGGCAAGGAGATCAAGAACAAGGATGAGATCCTGGCCCTGCTGAAGGCCCTGT
TTCTGCCCAAGCGGCTGAGCATCATCCACTGTCCTGGACACCAGAAGGGACACTCCGCCGAGGCAAGGGG
CAATCGGATGGCCGACCAGGCCGCCAGAAAGGCTGCTATTACTGAAACTCCCGACACTTCCACTCTGCTG
ATTGAAAACTCCTCCCCTTCCGGAGGATCTAGCGGAGGCTCCTCTGGCTCTGAGACACCTGGCACAAGCG
AGAGCGCAACACCTGAAAGCAGCGGGGGCAGCAGCGGGGGGTCAATGGCTGAAAATGGTGATAATGAAAA
GATGGCTGCCCTGGAGGCCAAAATCTGTCATCAAATTGAGTATTATTTTGGCGACTTCAATTTGCCACGG
GACAAGTTTCTAAAGGAACAGATAAAACTGGATGAAGGCTGGGTACCTTTGGAGATAATGATAAAATTCA
ACAGGTTGAACCGTCTAACAACAGACTTTAATGTAATTGTGGAAGCATTGAGCAAATCCAAGGCAGAACT
CATGGAAATCAGTGAAGATAAAACTAAAATCAGAAGGTCTCCAAGCAAACCCCTACCTGAAGTGACTGAT
GAGTATAAAAATGATGTAAAAAACAGATCTGTTTATATTAAAGGCTTCCCAACTGATGCAACTCTTGATG
ACATAAAAGAATGGTTAGAAGATAAAGGTCAAGTACTAAATATTCAGATGAGAAGAACATTGCATAAAGC
ATTTAAGGGATCAATTTTTGTTGTGTTTGATAGCATTGAATCTGCTAAGAAATTTGTAGAGACCCCTGGC
CAGAAGTACAAAGAAACAGACCTGCTAATACTTTTCAAGGACGATTACTTTGCCAAAAAAAATGAATCTG
GCGGCTCAAAAAGAACCGCCGACGGCAGCGAATTCGAGTCTCCCAAGAAGAAGAGGAAAGTCGGCTCTGG
CCCTGCCGCTAAGAGAGTGAAGCTGGACGAAGGACGGGGCTCCCTCCTGACCTGTGGCGATGTGGAAGAG
AACCCCGGCCCCATGAGCGAGGAGGAGGAAAAAAGAAAAATTGAAGAGGGCATGAGACGCCTCCGGGAGA
ATCTGAAGAAAAAGAGGAAGGAGGAAGAAGAAAAGGAGAAAAAAGAGACCGAGGAGCTGGCAAAGCTGGC
CAAAGAAATCGTGGAGGAAGCCAAGAAAGAACTGAAGGCTGAGGGAAAGTGGAAGAACAAGGAAGAGATC
TGGGAGGCCTTCAAGAAGAAGATCCTGGAGAAGTTTGAGAAGCTTGAAAGCGGAGGCTCACCTGCTGCCA
AAAGAGTCAAACTGGATGGAAGCGGAGCTACTAACTTCAGCCTGCTGAAGCAGGCTGGAGACGTGGAGGA
GAACCCTGGACCTGGTACCATGAGCGAGGAAGAGGAGAAAAGAAAGATCGAGGAAGGCATGCGGAGACTG
AGAGAGAACCTGAAAAAGAAGCGGAAGGAAGAGGAAGAGAAGGAGAAGAAGGAAACCGAGGAGCTGGCTA
AACTGGCCAAGGAAATCGTGGAAGAGGCCAAGAAAGAGCTGAAGGCCGAGGGCAAGTGGAAGAACAAGGA
AGAGATCTGGGAGGCCTTCAAGAAGAAAATCCTGGAAAAGTTCGAGAAGCTGGAATAAACCGGTCATCAT
CACCATCACCATTGAGTTTAAACCCGCTGATCAGCCTCGACTGTGCCTTCTAGTTGCCAGCCATCTGTTG
TTTGCCCCTCCCCCGTGCCTTCCTTGACCCTGGAAGGTGCCACTCCCACTGTCCTTTCCTAATAAAATGA
GAAAATTGCATCGCATTGTCTGAGTAGGTGTCATTCTATTCTGGGGGGTGGGGTGGGGCAGGACAGCAAG
GGGGAGGATTGGGAAGACAATAGCAGGCATGCTGGGGATGCGGTGGGCTCTATGGCTTCTGAGGCGGAAA
GAACCAGCTGGGGCTCGATACCGTCGACCTCTAGCTAGAGCTTGGCGTAATCATGGTCATAGCTGTTTCC
TGTGTGAAATTGTTATCCGCTCACAATTCCACACAACATACGAGCCGGAAGCATAAAGTGTAAAGCCTAG
GGTGCCTAATGAGTGAGCTAACTCACATTAATTGCGTTGCGCTCACTGCCCGCTTTCCAGTCGGGAAACC
TGTCGTGCCAGCTGCATTAATGAATCGGCCAACGCGCGGGGAGAGGCGGTTTGCGTATTGGGCGCTCTTC
CGCTTCCTCGCTCACTGACTCGCTGCGCTCGGTCGTTCGGCTGCGGCGAGCGGTATCAGCTCACTCAAAG
GCGGTAATACGGTTATCCACAGAATCAGGGGATAACGCAGGAAAGAACATGTGAGCAAAAGGCCAGCAAA
AGGCCAGGAACCGTAAAAAGGCCGCGTTGCTGGCGTTTTTCCATAGGCTCCGCCCCCCTGACGAGCATCA
CAAAAATCGACGCTCAAGTCAGAGGTGGCGAAACCCGACAGGACTATAAAGATACCAGGCGTTTCCCCCT
GGAAGCTCCCTCGTGCGCTCTCCTGTTCCGACCCTGCCGCTTACCGGATACCTGTCCGCCTTTCTCCCTT
CGGGAAGCGTGGCGCTTTCTCATAGCTCACGCTGTAGGTATCTCAGTTCGGTGTAGGTCGTTCGCTCCAA
GCTGGGCTGTGTGCACGAACCCCCCGTTCAGCCCGACCGCTGCGCCTTATCCGGTAACTATCGTCTTGAG
TCCAACCCGGTAAGACACGACTTATCGCCACTGGCAGCAGCCACTGGTAACAGGATTAGCAGAGCGAGGT
ATGTAGGCGGTGCTACAGAGTTCTTGAAGTGGTGGCCTAACTACGGCTACACTAGAAGAACAGTATTTGG
TATCTGCGCTCTGCTGAAGCCAGTTACCTTCGGAAAAAGAGTTGGTAGCTCTTGATCCGGCAAACAAACC
ACCGCTGGTAGCGGTGGTTTTTTTGTTTGCAAGCAGCAGATTACGCGCAGAAAAAAAGGATCTCAAGAAG
ATCCTTTGATCTTTTCTACGGGGTCTGACACTCAGTGGAACGAAAACTCACGTTAAGGGATTTTGGTCAT
GAGATTATCAAAAAGGATCTTCACCTAGATCCTTTTAAATTAAAAATGAAGTTTTAAATCAATCTAAAGT
ATATATGAGTAAACTTGGTCTGACAGTTACCAATGCTTAATCAGTGAGGCACCTATCTCAGCGATCTGTC
TATTTCGTTCATCCATAGTTGCCTGACTCCCCGTCGTGTAGATAACTACGATACGGGAGGGCTTACCATC
TGGCCCCAGTGCTGCAATGATACCGCGAGACCCACGCTCACCGGCTCCAGATTTATCAGCAATAAACCAG
CCAGCCGGAAGGGCCGAGCGCAGAAGTGGTCCTGCAACTTTATCCGCCTCCATCCAGTCTATTAATTGTT
GCCGGGAAGCTAGAGTAAGTAGTTCGCCAGTTAATAGTTTGCGCAACGTTGTTGCCATTGCTACAGGCAT
CGTGGTGTCACGCTCGTCGTTTGGTATGGCTTCATTCAGCTCCGGTTCCCAACGATCAAGGCGAGTTACA
TGATCCCCCATGTTGTGCAAAAAAGCGGTTAGCTCCTTCGGTCCTCCGATCGTTGTCAGAAGTAAGTTGG
CCGCAGTGTTATCACTCATGGTTATGGCAGCACTGCATAATTCTCTTACTGTCATGCCATCCGTAAGATG
CTTTTCTGTGACTGGTGAGTACTCAACCAAGTCATTCTGAGAATAGTGTATGCGGCGACCGAGTTGCTCT
TGCCCGGCGTCAATACGGGATAATACCGCGCCACATAGCAGAACTTTAAAAGTGCTCATCATTGGAAAAC
GTTCTTCGGGGCGAAAACTCTCAAGGATCTTACCGCTGTTGAGATCCAGTTCGATGTAACCCACTCGTGC
ACCCAACTGATCTTCAGCATCTTTTACTTTCACCAGCGTTTCTGGGTGAGCAAAAACAGGAAGGCAAAAT
GCCGCAAAAAAGGGAATAAGGGCGACACGGAAATGTTGAATACTCATACTCTTCCTTTTTCAATATTATT
GAAGCATTTATCAGGGTTATTGTCTCATGAGCGGATACATATTTGAATGTATTTAGAAAAATAAACAAAT
AGGGGTTCCGCGCACATTTCCCCGAAAAGTGCCACCTGACGTCGACGGATCGGGAGATCGATCTCCCGAT
CCCCTAGGGTCGACTCTCAGTACAATCTGCTCTGATGCCGCATAGTTAAGCCAGTATCTGCTCCCTGCTT
GTGTGTTGGAGGTCGCTGAGTAGTGCGCGAGCAAAATTTAAGCTACAACAAGGCAAGGCTTGACCGACAA
TTGCATGAAGAATCTGCTTAGGGTTAGGCGTTTTGCGCTGCTTCGCGATGTACGGGCCAGATATACGCGT
T
Features (pLannotate 1.2.2; 16 found; start..end, strand, type, name):
      1..380     +  enhancer       CMV enhancer: human cytomegalovirus immediate early enhancer
    381..584     +  promoter       CMV promoter: human cytomegalovirus (CMV) immediate early promoter
    626..644     +  promoter       T7 promoter: promoter for bacteriophage T7 RNA polymerase
    715..4816    +  CDS            dCas9 (fragment): catalytically dead mutant of the Cas9 endonuclease from the Streptococcus pyogenes Type II CRISPR/Cas system RNA-guided DNA-binding protein that lacks endonuclease activity due to the D10A mutation in the RuvC catalytic domain and the N863A mutation in the HNH catalytic domain
   4918..6948    +  CDS            gag-pol (fragment): POL_MLVMS - Experimental evidence at protein level: Swiss-Prot protein existence level 1. [Integrase]: Catalyzes viral DNA integration into the host chromosome, by performing a series of DNA cutting and joining reactions. This enzyme activity takes place after virion entry into a cell and reverse transcription of the RNA genome in dsDNA. The first step in the integration process is 3' processing. This step requires a complex comprising the viral genome, matrix protein and integrase. This complex is called the pre-integration complex (PIC). The integrase protein removes 2 nucleotides from each
   7045..7626    +  CDS            SSB (fragment): LA_HUMAN - Experimental evidence at protein level: Swiss-Prot protein existence level 1. Binds to the 3' poly(U) terminus of nascent RNA polymerase III transcripts, protecting them from exonuclease digestion and facilitating their folding and maturation (PubMed:3192525, PubMed:2470590). In case of Coxsackievirus B3 infection, binds to the viral internal ribosome entry site (IRES) and stimulates the IRES- mediated translation (PubMed:12384597). From Homo sapiens (Human).
   8441..8665    +  polyA_signal   bGH poly(A) signal: bovine growth hormone polyadenylation signal
   8669..8690    +  promoter       SV40 promoter (fragment): SV40 enhancer and early promoter
   8758..8780    -  protein_bind   lac operator (fragment): The lac repressor binds to the lac operator to inhibit transcription in E. coli. This inhibition can be relieved by adding lactose or isopropyl-β-D-thiogalactopyranoside (IPTG). lac repressor encoded by lacI
   8784..8814    -  promoter       lac promoter: promoter for the E. coli lac operon
   8829..8850    -  protein_bind   CAP binding site: CAP binding activates transcription in the presence of cAMP. E. coli catabolite activator protein
   8863..8955    -  CDS            lacI (fragment): lac repressor; lacI; The lac repressor binds to the lac operator to inhibit transcription in E. coli. This inhibition can be relieved by adding lactose or isopropyl-β-D-thiogalactopyranoside (IPTG).
   9138..9726    -  rep_origin     ori: high-copy-number ColE1/pMB1/pBR322/pUC origin of replication
   9897..10757   -  CDS            AmpR: β-lactamase; bla; confers resistance to ampicillin, carbenicillin, and related antibiotics
  10758..10862   -  promoter       AmpR promoter: bla
  10933..10977   -  misc_feature   bom (fragment): basis of mobility region from pBR322
