[The description below was written by a language model from this plasmid's Addgene catalogue record and pLannotate feature annotations shown in this document.]
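Description:
pCMV-PE7-SB2 is an 11.1 kb mammalian expression plasmid for CRISPR prime editing, built on a pCMV backbone. It is propagated in E. coli through a high-copy ColE1/pUC-type origin and selected with ampicillin via the β-lactamase gene and its native promoter. Remnants of lac regulatory elements, a short SV40 promoter fragment and a pBR322 bom fragment are backbone residue with no evident role in the payload. No mammalian selection marker is annotated, which fits transient transfection use.

The payload is a single open reading frame driven by the human CMV immediate-early enhancer and promoter and terminated by the bovine growth hormone polyadenylation signal. A T7 promoter upstream of the coding region could also support in vitro transcription. The insert is recorded as PE7-2A-MLH1-SB-NLS-2A-MLH1-SB. The annotated pieces match the PE7 architecture: a Streptococcus pyogenes Cas9 domain, followed by a Moloney murine leukemia virus pol fragment corresponding to the reverse transcriptase, then a fragment of the human La protein (SSB), which binds the 3' poly(U) ends of RNA polymerase III transcripts. The annotation tool labels the Cas9 as a dCas9 fragment, although prime editors normally carry a nickase, and the exact mutations cannot be confirmed from the table. The roughly 800 nt between the La fragment and the poly(A) signal is unannotated. By the insert name, it holds two copies of the MLH1 small binder (SB), one bearing a nuclear localization signal, each separated by self-cleaving 2A peptides so that they are released as independent proteins.

According to the associated publication, the small binder is an AI-generated MLH1-binding protein that improves prime editing efficiency. The plasmid encodes no guide RNA, so a pegRNA would have to be supplied separately.
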