Addgene plasmid #228868: pCMV-PE7-SB2
Depositing lab: Sangsu Bae. Publication: AI-generated MLH1 small binder improves prime editing efficiency. Park JC, Uhm H, Kim YW, Oh YE, Lee JH, Yang J, Kim K, Bae S. Cell. 2025 Aug 1:S0092-8674(25)00799-8. doi: 10.1016/j.cell.2025.07.010. PubMed 40769155.
Backbone
  Vector backbone: pCMV
  Vector type: CRISPR
Growth in bacteria
  Bacterial resistance: Ampicillin, 100 μg/mL
  Growth temperature: 37°C
  Growth strain: DH5alpha
  Copy number: Unknown
Gene/Insert
  Gene/Insert name: PE7-2A-MLH1-SB-NLS-2A-MLH1-SB
Terms and licenses: Academic/Nonprofit Terms; Industry Terms: Not Available to Industry
How to cite: pCMV-PE7-SB2 was a gift from Sangsu Bae (Addgene plasmid # 228868 ; http://n2t.net/addgene:228868 ; RRID:Addgene_228868)
